>Addgene plasmid #72782 | pAWSV-29 | depositor full sequence | sequence record 133587 | pAWSV-29 sequence 4583 bps
CACCTAAATTGTAAGCGTTAATATTTTGTTAAAATTCGCGTTAAATTTTTGTTAAATCAGCTCATTTTTT
AACCAATAGGCCGAAATCGGCAAAATCCCTTATAAATCAAAAGAATAGACCGAGATAGGGT
[37 nt withheld, positions 132-168]
AAAGAACGTGGACTCCAACGTCAAAGG
[49 nt withheld, positions 196-244]
T
[91 nt withheld, positions 246-336]
G
[124 nt withheld, positions 338-461]
CCCATTCGCCATTCAGGCTGCGCAACTGTTGGGAAGGGCGATCGGTGCGGGCCTCTTCGCTATTACGCCA
GCTGGCGAAAGGGGGATGTGCTGCAAGGCGATTAAGTTGGGTAACGCCAGGGTTTTCCCAGTCACGACGT
TGTAAAACGACGGCCAGTGAATTGTAATACGACTCACTATAGGGCGAATTGGGTACAGGCGCGCCTCAGC
CTAAAGCTTTTTCCCCGTATCCCCCCAGGTGTCTGCAGGCTCAAAGAGCAGCGAGAAGCGTTCAGAGGAA
AGCGATCCCGTGCCACCTTCCCCGTGCCCGGGCTGTCCCCGCACGCTGCCGGCTCGGGGATGCGGGGGGA
GCGCCGGACCGGAGCGGAGCCCCGGGCGGCTCGCTGCTGCCCCCTAGCGGGGGAGGGACGTAATTACATC
CCTGGGGGCTTTGGGGGGGGGCTGTCCCCGTGCACTCAGCCTAAAGCTTTTTCCCCGTATCCCCCCAGGT
GTCTGCAGGCTCAAAGAGCAGCGAGAAGCGTTCAGAGGAAAGCGATCCCGTGCCACCTTCCCCGTGCCCG
GGCTGTCCCCGCACGCTGCCGGCTCGGGGATGCGGGGGGAGCGCCGGACCGGAGCGGAGCCCCGGGCGGC
TCGCTGCTGCCCCCTAGCGGGGGAGGGACGTAATTACATCCCTGGGGGCTTTGGGGGGGGGCTGTCCCCA
CTAGTGATTCGAGGCAGTGAAAAAAATGCTTTATTTGTGAAATTTGTGATGCTATTGCTTTATTTGTAAC
CATTATAAGCTGCAATAAACAAGTTAACAACAACAATTGAGGATGTGGAATTCCGTTGCGGATCCCTGGC
TACTATTCTCCCTACGTGCAAACTTCTCCCAGCCAAAAGCCGCCCACACCAAGCCCCTGTGCCTTTTTCC
TTCCGCACCCACGAGCAGGCTGCTCCTGGGGCCCTGGAGCTCACTTTCCCAGCCGCCCTCACCACCCACC
GTGGCGCAGAAGAGCTTCCGAAGTCCTGGCGTCTCCCACTGGTCTGGGCATCTCTCGCTTCATCTTCCCT
CTTGGGCCCCACAACGTGCAGCACTTCTAGGGCAGTATACTTGCTGATTGCTTCCTTACTATTGCTCACA
ACAACCAGCTAAGACACTGCCAAAGAAACACTCACAGCTGGCCGGTCCACGGCATCCGGAGGGGACTCGG
GGGACAGGCCTGTCCTGCCTCTCCCCAGCACCTGTTGATAAGAAGGAAATGTGGGGAGGAAAGAAAGGAT
GCAGGAGGCCGAGGTGGGAGGATCGCTTCAGGCCAGGAGTTCAAGACCAGCCCAGGCAACTAGCAAGACT
CCATCTCTACAAAAAAATTTTAAAAATTAGCCAGGCATGGTGACATGCGTGCCTGTAGTCCTAGCTACTG
GAGAGGCCAGAGATCTTCAGCCTAAAGCTTTTTCCCCGTATCCCCCCAGGTGTCTGCAGGCTCAAAGAGC
AGCGAGAAGCGTTCAGAGGAAAGCGATCCCGTGCCACCTTCCCCGTGCCCGGGCTGTCCCCGCACGCTGC
CGGCTCGGGGATGCGGGGGGAGCGCCGGACCGGAGCGGAGCCCCGGGCGGCTCGCTGCTGCCCCCTAGCG
GGGGAGGGACGTAATTACATCCCTGGGGGCTTTGGGGGGGGGCTGTCCCCGTGCACTCAGCCTAAAGCTT
TTTCCCCGTATCCCCCCAGGTGTCTGCAGGCTCAAAGAGCAGCGAGAAGCGTTCAGAGGAAAGCGATCCC
GTGCCACCTTCCCCGTGCCCGGGCTGTCCCCGCACGCTGCCGGCTCGGGGATGCGGGGGGAGCGCCGGAC
CGGAGCGGAGCCCCGGGCGGCTCGCTGCTGCCCCCTAGCGGGGGAGGGACGTAATTACATCCCTGGGGGC
TTTGGGGGGGGGCTGTCCCCATTTAAATCAGCTCCAGCTTTTGTTCCCTTTAGTGAGGGTTAATTTCGAG
CTTGGCGTAATCATGGTCATAGCTGTTTCCTGTGTGAAATTGTTATCCGCTCACAATTCCACACAACATA
CGAGCCGGAAGCATAAAGTGTAAAGCCTGGGGTGCCTAATGAGTGAGCTAACTCACATTAATTGCGTTGC
GCTCACTGCCCGCTTTCCAGTCGGGAAACCTGTCGTGCCAGCTGCATTAATGAATCGGCCAACGCGCGGG
GAGAGGCGGTTTGCGTATTGGGCGCTCTTCCGCTTCCTCGCTCACTGACTCGCTGCGCTCGGTCGTTCGG
CTGCGGCGAGCGGTATCAGCTCACTCAAAGGCGGTAATACGGTTATCCACAGAATCAGGGGATAACGCAG
GAAAGAACATGTGAGCAAAAGGCCAGCAAAAGGCCAGGAACCGTAAAAAGGCCGCGTTGCTGGCGTTTTT
CCATAGGCTCCGCCCCCCTGACGAGCATCACAAAAATCGACGCTCAAGTCAGAGGTGGCGAAACCCGACA
GGACTATAAAGATACCAGGCGTTTCCCCCTGGAAGCTCCCTCGTGCGCTCTCCTGTTCCGACCCTGCCGC
TTACCGGATACCTGTCCGCCTTTCTCCCTTCGGGAAGCGTGGCGCTTTCTCATAGCTCACGCTGTAGGTA
TCTCAGTTCGGTGTAGGTCGTTCGCTCCAAGCTGGGCTGTGTGCACGAACCCCCCGTTCAGCCCGACCGC
TGCGCCTTATCCGGTAACTATCGTCTTGAGTCCAACCCGGTAAGACACGACTTATCGCCACTGGCAGCAG
CCACTGGTAACAGGATTAGCAGAGCGAGGTATGTAGGCGGTGCTACAGAGTTCTTGAAGTGGTGGCCTAA
CTACGGCTACACTAGAAGGACAGTATTTGGTATCTGCGCTCTGCTGAAGCCAGTTACCTTCGGAAAAAGA
GTTGGTAGCTCTTGATCCGGCAAACAAACCACCGCTGGTAGCGGTGGTTTTTTTGTTTGCAAGCAGCAGA
TTACGCGCAGAAAAAAAGGATCTCAAGAAGATCCTTTGATCTTTTCTACGGGGTCTGACGCTCAGTGGAA
CGAAAACTCACGTTAAGGGATTTTGGTCATGAGATTATCAAAAAGGATCTTCACCTAGATCCTTTTAAAT
TAAAAATGAAGTTTTAAATCAATCTAAAGTATATATGAGTAAACTTGGTCTGACAGTTACCAATGCTTAA
TCAGTGAGGCACCTATCTCAGCGATCTGTCTATTTCGTTCATCCATAGTTGCCTGACTCCCCGTCGTGTA
GATAACTACGATACGGGAGGGCTTACCATCTGGCCCCAGTGCTGCAATGATACCGCGAGACCCACGCTCA
CCGGCTCCAGATTTATCAGCAATAAACCAGCCAGCCGGAAGGGCCGAGCGCAGAAGTGGTCCTGCAACTT
TATCCGCCTCCATCCAGTCTATTAATTGTTGCCGGGAAGCTAGAGTAAGTAGTTCGCCAGTTAATAGTTT
GCGCAACGTTGTTGCCATTGCTACAGGCATCGTGGTGTCACGCTCGTCGTTTGGTATGGCTTCATTCAGC
TCCGGTTCCCAACGATCAAGGCGAGTTACATGATCCCCCATGTTGTGCAAAAAAGCGGTTAGCTCCTTCG
GTCCTCCGATCGTTGTCAGAAGTAAGTTGGCCGCAGTGTTATCACTCATGGTTATGGCAGCACTGCATAA
TTCTCTTACTGTCATGCCATCCGTAAGATGCTTTTCTGTGACTGGTGAGTACTCAACCAAGTCATTCTGA
GAATAGTGTATGCGGCGACCGAGTTGCTCTTGCCCGGCGTCAATACGGGATAATACCGCGCCACATAGCA
GAACTTTAAAAGTGCTCATCATTGGAAAACGTTCTTCGGGGCGAAAACTCTCAAGGATCTTACCGCTGTT
GAGATCCAGTTCGATGTAACCCACTCGTGCACCCAACTGATCTTCAGCATCTTTTACTTTCACCAGCGTT
TCTGGGTGAGCAAAAACAGGAAGGCAAAATGCCGCAAAAAAGGGAATAAGGGCGACACGGAAATGTTGAA
TACTCATACTCTTCCTTTTTCAATATTATTGAAGCATTTATCAGGGTTATTGTCTCATGAGCGGATACAT
ATTTGAATGTATTTAGAAAAATAAACAAATAGGGGTTCCGCGCACATTTCCCCGAAAAGTGC
Features (pLannotate 1.2.2; 13 found; start..end, strand, type, name):
     33..461     -  rep_origin     f1 ori (sequence partly withheld): f1 bacteriophage origin of replication; arrow indicates direction of (+) strand synthesis
    466..623     -  CDS            lacZα (fragment): LacZα fragment of β-galactosidase; lacZ fragment
    626..644     +  promoter       T7 promoter: promoter for bacteriophage T7 RNA polymerase
   1175..1256    -  polyA_signal   SV40 poly(A) signal: SV40 polyadenylation signal
   1526..1615    -  ncRNA          mir-34: Accession: RF00456 - mir-34 microRNA precursor family
   2398..2416    -  promoter       T3 promoter: promoter for bacteriophage T3 RNA polymerase
   2461..2477    -  protein_bind   lac operator: The lac repressor binds to the lac operator to inhibit transcription in E. coli. This inhibition can be relieved by adding lactose or isopropyl-β-D-thiogalactopyranoside (IPTG). lac repressor encoded by lacI
   2485..2515    -  promoter       lac promoter: promoter for the E. coli lac operon
   2530..2551    -  protein_bind   CAP binding site: CAP binding activates transcription in the presence of cAMP. E. coli catabolite activator protein
   2564..2656    -  CDS            lacI (fragment): lac repressor; lacI; The lac repressor binds to the lac operator to inhibit transcription in E. coli. This inhibition can be relieved by adding lactose or isopropyl-β-D-thiogalactopyranoside (IPTG).
   2839..3427    -  rep_origin     ori: high-copy-number ColE1/pMB1/pBR322/pUC origin of replication
   3598..4458    -  CDS            AmpR: β-lactamase; bla; confers resistance to ampicillin, carbenicillin, and related antibiotics
   4459..4563    -  promoter       AmpR promoter: bla
