[The description below was written by a language model from this plasmid's Addgene catalogue record and pLannotate feature annotations shown in this document.]
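Description:
pAWSV-29 is a small (about 4.6 kb) bacterial cloning plasmid built on the pBT264 backbone and carrying a miR-34a insert; the catalogue summarises it simply as pBT264-[miR-34a]. The annotated backbone has the layout of a pBluescript-type phagemid: a high-copy ColE1/pUC origin for replication in E. coli, an AmpR (β-lactamase) gene with its own promoter for ampicillin selection, an f1 origin that permits single-stranded DNA production with helper phage, and the lac promoter/operator, CAP site and lacZα fragment that normally frame a blue/white cloning site. T7 and T3 phage promoters flank the insert region on opposite sides.

Between those phage promoters lies the payload. The feature table identifies a mir-34 family microRNA precursor on the minus strand, with an SV40 polyadenylation signal in the same orientation positioned downstream of it. No mammalian promoter is annotated, and several hundred bases on either side of the precursor are left unannotated, so the record does not establish what, if anything, drives miR-34a expression from this plasmid or what other elements (such as barcodes or restriction sites for assembly) sit in that interval.

The associated publication concerns massively parallel, high-order combinatorial genetics in human cells, which suggests that the plasmid holds a single microRNA element as a storage or intermediate vector for later assembly into combinatorial constructs. That role is an inference, because the record gives no purpose beyond the construct's composition. miR-34a itself is a well-studied microRNA with tumour-suppressive activity, though the species of origin is not given.
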