Addgene plasmid #72782: pAWSV-29
Purpose: pBT264-[miR-34a]
Depositing lab: Timothy Lu. Depositing organization: Massachusetts Institute of Technology. Publication: Massively parallel high-order combinatorial genetics in human cells. Wong AS, Choi GC, Cheng AA, Purcell O, Lu TK. Nat Biotechnol. 2015 Sep;33(9):952-61. doi: 10.1038/nbt.3326. Epub 2015 Aug 17. PubMed 26280411.
Backbone
  Vector backbone: pBT264
Growth in bacteria
  Bacterial resistance: Ampicillin, 100 μg/mL
  Growth temperature: 37°C
  Growth strain: DH5alpha
  Copy number: Unknown
Gene/Insert
  Gene/Insert name: [miR-34a]
Terms and licenses: Academic/Nonprofit Terms; Industry Terms: Not Available to Industry
How to cite: pAWSV-29 was a gift from Timothy Lu (Addgene plasmid # 72782 ; http://n2t.net/addgene:72782 ; RRID:Addgene_72782)
