>Addgene plasmid #72782 | pAWSV-29 | addgene partial sequence | sequence record 137862 | SV40pA-R 5'-GAAATTTGTGATGCTATTGC-3'
TTAACAACAACAATTGAGGATGTGGAATTCCGTTGCGGATCCCTGGCTACTATTCTCCCTACGTGCAAAC
TTCTCCCAGCCAAAAGCCGCCCACACCAAGCCCCTGTGCCTTTTTCCTTCCGCACCCACGAGCAGGCTGC
TCCTGGGGCCCTGGAGCTCACTTTCCCAGCCGCCCTCACCACCCACCGTGGCGCAGAAGAGCTTCCGAAG
TCCTGGCGTCTCCCACTGGTCTGGGCATCTCTCGCTTCATCTTCCCTCTTGGGCCCCACAACGTGCAGCA
CTTCTAGGGCAGTATACTTGCTGATTGCTTCCTTACTATTGCTCACAACAACCAGCTAAGACACTGCCAA
AGAAACACTCACAGCTGGCCGGTCCACGGCATCCGGAGGGGACTCGGGGGACAGGCCTGTCCTGCCTCTC
CCCAGCACCTGTTGATAAGAAGGAAATGTGGGGAGGAAAGAAAGGATGCAGGAGGCCGAGGTGGGAGGAT
CGCTTCAGGCCAGGAGTTCAAGACCAGCCCAGGCAACTAGCAAGACTCCATCTCTACAAAAAAATTTTAA
AAATTAGCCAGGCATGGTGACATGCGTGCCTGTAGTCCTAGCTACTGGAGAGGCCAGAGATCTTCAGCCT
AAAGCTTTTTCCCCGTATCCCCCCAGGTGTCTGCAGGCTCAAAGAGCAGCGAGAAGCGTTCAGAGGAAAG
CGATCCCGTGCCACCTTCCCCGTGCCCGGGCTGTCCCCGCACGCTGCCGGCTCGGGGATGCGGGGGGAGC
GCCGGACCGGAGCGGAGCCCCGGGCGGCTCGCTGCTGCCCCCTAGCGG
