>Addgene plasmid #72782 | pAWSV-29 | addgene partial sequence | sequence record 137863 | M13-Rev 5'-CAGGAAACAGCTATGACC-3'
AGCTGGAGCTGATTTAAATGGGGACAGCCCCCCCCCAAAGCCCCCAGGGATGTAATTACGTCCCTCCCCC
GCTAGGGGGCAGCAGCGAGCCGCCCGGGGCTCCGCTCCGGTCCGGCGCTCCCCCCGCATCCCCGAGCCGG
CAGCGTGCGGGGACAGCCCGGGCACGGGGAAGGTGGCACGGGATCGCTTTCCTCTGAACGCTTCTCGCTG
CTCTTTGAGCCTGCAGACACCTGGGGGGATACGGGGAAAAAGCTTTAGGCTGAGTGCACGGGGACAGCCC
CCCCCCAAAGCCCCCAGGGATGTAATTACGTCCCTCCCCCGCTAGGGGGCAGCAGCGAGCCGCCCGGGGC
TCCGCTCCGGTCCGGCGCTCCCCCCGCATCCCCGAGCCGGCAGCGTGCGGGGACAGCCCGGGCACGGGGA
AGGTGGCACGGGATCGCTTTCCTCTGAACGCTTCTCGCTGCTCTTTGAGCCTGCAGACACCTGGGGGGAT
ACGGGGAAAAAGCTTTAGGCTGAAGATCTCTGGCCTCTCCAGTAGCTAGGACTACAGGCACGCATGTCAC
CATGCCTGGCTAATTTTTAAAATTTTTTTGTA
